>Addgene plasmid #235134 | OPEN-HLA-A*01:01 | addgene full sequence | sequence record 470294 | Addgene NGS Result
CACGGAATATGAAGGCCCACTCACAGACTGACCGAGCGAACCTGGGGACCCTGCGCGGCTACTACAACCA
GAGCGAGGACGGTTCTCACACCATCCAGATAATGTATGGCTGCGACGTGGGGCCGGACGGGCGCTTCCTC
CGCGGGTACCGGCAGGACGCCTACGACTGCAAGGATTACATCGCCCTGAACGAGGACCTGCGTTCTTGGA
CCGCGGCGGACATGGCAGCTCAGATCACCAAGCGCAAGTGGGAGGCGGTCCATGCGGCGGAGCAGCGGAG
AGTCTACCTGGAGGGCCGGTGCGTGGACGGGCTCCGCAGATACCTGGAGAACGGGAAGGAGACGCTGCAG
CGCACGGACCCCCCCAAGACACATATGACCCACCACCCCATCTCTGACCATGAGGCCACCCTGAGGTGCT
GGGCCCTGGGCTTCTACCCTGCGGAGATCACACTGACCTGGCAGCGGGATGGGGAGGACCAGACCCAGGA
CACGGAGCTCGTGGAGACCAGGCCTGCAGGGGATGGAACCTTCCAGAAGTGGGCGGCTGTGGTGGTGCCT
TCTGGAGAGGAGCAGAGATACACCTGCCATGTGCAGCATGAGGGTCTGCCCAAGCCCCTCACCCTGAGAT
GGGAGCTGTCTTCCCAGCCCTGATCCCTGCATCATATTCTGGATGCACAGAAAATGGTGTGGAATCATCG
TTAAAAGCTTGCGGCCGCACTCGAGCACCACCACCACCACCACTGAGATCCGGCTGCTAACAAAGCCCGA
AAGGAAGCTGAGTTGGCTGCTGCCACCGCTGAGCAATAACTAGCATAACCCCTTGGGGCCTCTAAACGGG
TCTTGAGGGGTTTTTTGCTGAAAGGAGGAACTATATCCGGATTGGCGAATGGG
[124 nt withheld, positions 894-1017]
C
[91 nt withheld, positions 1019-1109]
A
[49 nt withheld, positions 1111-1159]
CCTTTGACGTTGGAGTCCACGTTCTTT
[37 nt withheld, positions 1187-1223]
ACCCTATCTCGGTCTATTCTTTTGATTTATAAGGGATTTTGCCGATTTCGGCCTATTGGTTAAAAAATGA
GCTGATTTAACAAAAATTTAACGCGAATTTTAACAAAATATTAACGCTTACAATTTAGGTGGCACTTTTC
GGGGAAATGTGCGCGGAACCCCTATTTGTTTATTTTTCTAAATACATTCAAATATGTATCCGCTCATGAA
TTAATTCTTAGAAAAACTCATCGAGCATCAAATGAAACTGCAATTTATTCATATCAGGATTATCAATACC
ATATTTTTGAAAAAGCCGTTTCTGTAATGAAGGAGAAAACTCACCGAGGCAGTTCCATAGGATGGCAAGA
TCCTGGTATCGGTCTGCGATTCCGACTCGTCCAACATCAATACAACCTATTAATTTCCCCTCGTCAAAAA
TAAGGTTATCAAGTGAGAAATCACCATGAGTGACGACTGAATCCGGTGAGAATGGCAAAAGTTTATGCAT
TTCTTTCCAGACTTGTTCAACAGGCCAGCCATTACGCTCGTCATCAAAATCACTCGCATCAACCAAACCG
TTATTCATTCGTGATTGCGCCTGAGCGAGACGAAATACGCGATCGCTGTTAAAAGGACAATTACAAACAG
GAATCGAATGCAACCGGCGCAGGAACACTGCCAGCGCATCAACAATATTTTCACCTGAATCAGGATATTC
TTCTAATACCTGGAATGCTGTTTTCCCGGGGATCGCAGTGGTGAGTAACCATGCATCATCAGGAGTACGG
ATAAAATGCTTGATGGTCGGAAGAGGCATAAATTCCGTCAGCCAGTTTAGTCTGACCATCTCATCTGTAA
CATCATTGGCAACGCTACCTTTGCCATGTTTCAGAAACAACTCTGGCGCATCGGGCTTCCCATACAATCG
ATAGATTGTCGCACCTGATTGCCCGACATTATCGCGAGCCCATTTATACCCATATAAATCAGCATCCATG
TTGGAATTTAATCGCGGCCTAGAGCAAGACGTTTCCCGTTGAATATGGCTCATAACACCCCTTGTATTAC
TGTTTATGTAAGCAGACAGTTTTATTGTTCATGACCAAAATCCCTTAACGTGAGTTTTCGTTCCACTGAG
CGTCAGACCCCGTAGAAAAGATCAAAGGATCTTCTTGAGATCCTTTTTTTCTGCGCGTAATCTGCTGCTT
GCAAACAAAAAAACCACCGCTACCAGCGGTGGTTTGTTTGCCGGATCAAGAGCTACCAACTCTTTTTCCG
AAGGTAACTGGCTTCAGCAGAGCGCAGATACCAAATACTGTCCTTCTAGTGTAGCCGTAGTTAGGCCACC
ACTTCAAGAACTCTGTAGCACCGCCTACATACCTCGCTCTGCTAATCCTGTTACCAGTGGCTGCTGCCAG
TGGCGATAAGTCGTGTCTTACCGGGTTGGACTCAAGACGATAGTTACCGGATAAGGCGCAGCGGTCGGGC
TGAACGGGGGGTTCGTGCACACAGCCCAGCTTGGAGCGAACGACCTACACCGAACTGAGATACCTACAGC
GTGAGCTATGAGAAAGCGCCACGCTTCCCGAAGGGAGAAAGGCGGACAGGTATCCGGTAAGCGGCAGGGT
CGGAACAGGAGAGCGCACGAGGGAGCTTCCAGGGGGAAACGCCTGGTATCTTTATAGTCCTGTCGGGTTT
CGCCACCTCTGACTTGAGCGTCGATTTTTGTGATGCTCGTCAGGGGGGCGGAGCCTATGGAAAAACGCCA
GCAACGCGGCCTTTTTACGGTTCCTGGCCTTTTGCTGGCCTTTTGCTCACATGTTCTTTCCTGCGTTATC
CCCTGATTCTGTGGATAACCGTATTACCGCCTTTGAGTGAGCTGATACCGCTCGCCGCAGCCGAACGACC
GAGCGCAGCGAGTCAGTGAGCGAGGAAGCGGAAGAGCGCCTGATGCGGTATTTTCTCCTTACGCATCTGT
GCGGTATTTCACACCGCAATGGTGCACTCTCAGTACAATCTGCTCTGATGCCGCATAGTTAAGCCAGTAT
ACACTCCGCTATCGCTACGTGACTGGGTCATGGCTGCGCCCCGACACCCGCCAACACCCGCTGACGCGCC
CTGACGGGCTTGTCTGCTCCCGGCATCCGCTTACAGACAAGCTGTGACCGTCTCCGGGAGCTGCATGTGT
CAGAGGTTTTCACCGTCATCACCGAAACGCGCGAGGCAGCTGCGGTAAAGCTCATCAGCGTGGTCGTGAA
GCGATTCACAGATGTCTGCCTGTTCATCCGCGTCCAGCTCGTTGAGTTTCTCCAGAAGCGTTAATGTCTG
GCTTCTGATAAAGCGGGCCATGTTAAGGGCGGTTTTTTCCTGTTTGGTCACTGATGCCTCCGTGTAAGGG
GGATTTCTGTTCATGGGGGTAATGATACCGATGAAACGAGAGAGGATGCTCACGATACGGGTTACTGATG
ATGAACATGCCCGGTTACTGGAACGTTGTGAGGGTAAACAACTGGCGGTATGGATGCGGCGGGACCAGAG
AAAAATCACTCAGGGTCAATGCCAGCGCTTCGTTAATACAGATGTAGGTGTTCCACAGGGTAGCCAGCAG
CATCCTGCGATGCAGATCCGGAACATAATGGTGCAGGGCGCTGACTTCCGCGTTTCCAGACTTTACGAAA
CACGGAAACCGAAGACCATTCATGTTGTTGCTCAGGTCGCAGACGTTTTGCAGCAGCAGTCGCTTCACGT
TCGCTCGCGTATCGGTGATTCATTCTGCTAACCAGTAAGGCAACCCCGCCAGCCTAGCCGGGTCCTCAAC
GACAGGAGCACGATCATGCGCACCCGTGGGGCCGCCATGCCGGCGATAATGGCCTGCTTCTCGCCGAAAC
GTTTGGTGGCGGGACCAGTGACGAAGGCTTGAGCGAGGGCGTGCAAGATTCCGAATACCGCAAGCGACAG
GCCGATCATCGTCGCGCTCCAGCGAAAGCGGTCCTCGCCGAAAATGACCCAGAGCGCTGCCGGCACCTGT
CCTACGAGTTGCATGATAAAGAAGACAGTCATAAGTGCGGCGACGATAGTCATGCCCCGCGCCCACCGGA
AGGAGCTGACTGGGTTGAAGGCTCTCAAGGGCATCGGTCGAGATCCCGGTGCCTAATGAGTGAGCTAACT
TACATTAATTGCGTTGCGCTCACTGCCCGCTTTCCAGTCGGGAAACCTGTCGTGCCAGCTGCATTAATGA
ATCGGCCAACGCGCGGGGAGAGGCGGTTTGCGTATTGGGCGCCAGGGTGGTTTTTCTTTTCACCAGTGAG
ACGGGCAACAGCTGATTGCCCTTCACCGCCTGGCCCTGAGAGAGTTGCAGCAAGCGGTCCACGCTGGTTT
GCCCCAGCAGGCGAAAATCCTGTTTGATGGTGGTTAACGGCGGGATATAACATGAGCTGTCTTCGGTATC
GTCGTATCCCACTACCGAGATATCCGCACCAACGCGCAGCCCGGACTCGGTAATGGCGCGCATTGCGCCC
AGCGCCATCTGATCGTTGGCAACCAGCATCGCAGTGGGAACGATGCCCTCATTCAGCATTTGCATGGTTT
GTTGAAAACCGGACATGGCACTCCAGTCGCCTTCCCGTTCCGCTATCGGCTGAATTTGATTGCGAGTGAG
ATATTTATGCCAGCCAGCCAGACGCAGACGCGCCGAGACAGAACTTAATGGGCCCGCTAACAGCGCGATT
TGCTGGTGACCCAATGCGACCAGATGCTCCACGCCCAGTCGCGTACCGTCTTCATGGGAGAAAATAATAC
TGTTGATGGGTGTCTGGTCAGAGACATCAAGAAATAACGCCGGAACATTAGTGCAGGCAGCTTCCACAGC
AATGGCATCCTGGTCATCCAGCGGATAGTTAATGATCAGCCCACTGACGCGTTGCGCGAGAAGATTGTGC
ACCGCCGCTTTACAGGCTTCGACGCCGCTTCGTTCTACCATCGACACCACCACGCTGGCACCCAGTTGAT
CGGCGCGAGATTTAATCGCCGCGACAATTTGCGACGGCGCGTGCAGGGCCAGACTGGAGGTGGCAACGCC
AATCAGCAACGACTGTTTGCCCGCCAGTTGTTGTGCCACGCGGTTGGGAATGTAATTCAGCTCCGCCATC
GCCGCTTCCACTTTTTCCCGCGTTTTCGCAGAAACGTGGCTGGCCTGGTTCACCACGCGGGAAACGGTCT
GATAAGAGACACCGGCATACTCTGCGACATCGTATAACGTTACTGGTTTCACATTCACCACCCTGAATTG
ACTCTCTTCCGGGCGCTATCATGCCATACCGCGAAAGGTTTTGCGCCATTCGATGGTGTCCGGGATCTCG
ACGCTCTCCCTTATGCGACTCCTGCATTAGGAAGCAGCCCAGTAGTAGGTTGAGGCCGTTGAGCACCGCC
GCCGCAAGGAATGGTGCATGCAAGGAGATGGCGCCCAACAGTCCCCCGGCCACGGGGCCTGCCACCATAC
CCACGCCGAAACAAGCGCTCATGAGCCCGAAGTGGCGAGCCCGATCTTCCCCATCGGTGATGTCGGCGAT
ATAGGCGCCAGCAACCGCACCTGTGGCGCCGGTGATGCCGGCCACGATGCGTCCGGCGTAGAGGATCGAG
ATCTCGATCCCGCGAAATTAATACGACTCACTATAGGGGAATTGTGAGCGGATAACAATTCCCCTCTAGA
AATAATTTTGTTTAACTTTAAGAAGGAGATATACATATGGCTAGCGGTTCTCATTCTATGAGATATTTCT
TCACATCCGTGTCCCGGCCCGGCCGCGGGGAGCCCCGCTTCATCGCCGTGGGCTACGTGGACGACACGCA
GTTCGTGCGGTTCGACAGCGACGCCGCGAGCCAGAAGATGGAGCCGCGGGCGCCGTGGATAGAGCAGGAG
GGGCCGGAGTATTGGGACCAGGAGA
Features (pLannotate 1.2.2; 19 found; start..end, strand, type, name):
    726..743     +  CDS            9xHis (fragment): 9xHis affinity tag
    753..802     +  CDS            SET1 (fragment): solubility-enhancement tag derived from T7 phage gene 10B
    810..857     +  terminator     T7 terminator: transcription terminator for bacteriophage T7 RNA polymerase
    894..1322    +  rep_origin     f1 ori (sequence partly withheld): f1 bacteriophage origin of replication; arrow indicates direction of (+) strand synthesis
   1375..1432    +  promoter       AmpR promoter (fragment): bla
   1441..2256    -  CDS            KanR: aminoglycoside phosphotransferase; aph(3')-Ia; confers resistance to kanamycin in bacteria or G418 (Geneticin®) in eukaryotes
   2378..2966    +  rep_origin     ori: high-copy-number ColE1/pMB1/pBR322/pUC origin of replication
   3152..3291    -  misc_feature   bom: basis of mobility region from pBR322
   3393..3584    -  CDS            rop: Rop protein, which maintains plasmids at low copy number; rop
   3601..3981    +  CDS            YPB1_ECOLX: Protein predicted: Swiss-Prot protein existence level 4. From Escherichia coli.
   4053..4344    -  CDS            TcR (fragment): tetracycline efflux protein; tet; confers resistance to tetracycline
   4359..4380    -  protein_bind   CAP binding site: CAP binding activates transcription in the presence of cAMP. E. coli catabolite activator protein
   4393..5475    -  CDS            lacI: lac repressor; lacI; The lac repressor binds to the lac operator to inhibit transcription in E. coli. This inhibition can be relieved by adding lactose or isopropyl-β-D-thiogalactopyranoside (IPTG).
   5476..5553    -  promoter       lacI promoter: lacI
   5561..5840    -  CDS            TcR (fragment): tetracycline efflux protein; tet; confers resistance to tetracycline
   5862..5880    +  promoter       T7 promoter: promoter for bacteriophage T7 RNA polymerase
   5881..5905    +  protein_bind   lac operator: The lac repressor binds to the lac operator to inhibit transcription in E. coli. This inhibition can be relieved by adding lactose or isopropyl-β-D-thiogalactopyranoside (IPTG). lac repressor encoded by lacI
   5920..5942    +  RBS            RBS: efficient ribosome binding site from bacteriophage T7 gene 10 (Olins and Rangwala, 1989)
   5956..650     +  CDS            HLA-A (fragment) (across the origin): HLAA_HUMAN - Also known as HLAA. Experimental evidence at protein level: Swiss-Prot protein existence level 1. Allele A*74:01: Presents immunodominant HIV-1 epitopes derived from gag-pol (GQMVHQAISPR, QIYPGIKVR) and rev (RQIHSISER), carrying an aliphatic residue at position 2 and Arg anchor residue at the C-terminus. May contribute to viral load control in chronic HIV-1 infection. From Homo sapiens (Human).
