[The description below was written by a language model from this plasmid's Addgene catalogue record and pLannotate feature annotations shown in this document.]
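Description:
OPEN-HLA-A*01:01 is a bacterial expression plasmid built on the pET-24a(+) backbone (about 6.1 kb in total) for producing a modified human HLA-A*01:01 class I MHC heavy chain in E. coli. It is selected with kanamycin through an aph(3')-Ia KanR cassette. Replication relies on a ColE1/pBR322-type origin accompanied by the bom site and the rop gene, which normally moderates copy number; the catalogue lists copy number as unknown. An f1 origin is also present. The short TcR fragments, the AmpR promoter fragment and the predicted E. coli open reading frame in the annotation are pBR322-derived backbone remnants rather than functional elements.

The insert was cloned between NdeI and HindIII. It sits downstream of a T7 promoter with an adjacent lac operator and the T7 gene 10 ribosome binding site, and a T7 terminator follows it. The plasmid-borne lacI gene supplies repressor, so transcription stays off until it is induced with IPTG in a host that supplies T7 RNA polymerase. The annotated HLA-A coding region is a fragment of roughly 840 bp spanning the sequence origin, so only part of the heavy chain is encoded, though the record does not define the boundaries. A backbone His-tag fragment lies downstream of the insert, and the record does not state whether it is translated in frame with the protein.

The heavy chain carries a G120C substitution. This introduces a cysteine intended to form a disulfide bond with a correspondingly mutated beta-2 microglobulin, which is supplied separately. According to the associated publication title, such "open" MHC-I molecules are designed for rapid peptide loading and improved complex stability across HLA allotypes.
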