Addgene plasmid #235134: OPEN-HLA-A*01:01
Purpose: E. coli expression of HLA-A*01:01 containing a cysteine mutation for disulfide linkage to mutant beta-2 microglobulin
Depositing lab: Nikolaos Sgourakis. Depositing organization: University of Pennsylvania. Publication: Universal open MHC-I molecules for rapid peptide loading and enhanced complex stability across HLA allotypes. Sun Y, Young MC, Woodward CH, Danon JN, Truong HV, Gupta S, Winters TJ, Font-Burgada J, Burslem GM, Sgourakis NG. Proc Natl Acad Sci U S A. 2023 Jun 20;120(25):e2304055120. doi: 10.1073/pnas.2304055120. Epub 2023 Jun 13. PubMed 37310998.
Backbone
  Vector backbone: pET-24 a (+)
  Backbone size w/o insert (bp): 5300
  Total vector size (bp): 6148
  Vector type: Bacterial Expression
Growth in bacteria
  Bacterial resistance: Kanamycin, 50 μg/mL
  Growth temperature: 37°C
  Growth strain: DH5alpha
  Copy number: Unknown
Gene/Insert
  Gene/Insert name: OPEN-HLA-A*01:01
  Species: H. sapiens (human)
  Mutation: G120C
  Entrez Gene: HLA-A (a.k.a. HLAA)
  Cloning method: Restriction Enzyme; 5′ cloning site NdeI (unknown if destroyed); 3′ cloning site HindIII (unknown if destroyed)
  Sequencing primers: 5′ T7F; 3′ T7R
Terms and licenses: Academic/Nonprofit Terms; Industry Terms: Not Available to Industry
How to cite: OPEN-HLA-A*01:01 was a gift from Nikolaos Sgourakis (Addgene plasmid # 235134 ; http://n2t.net/addgene:235134 ; RRID:Addgene_235134)
