>Addgene plasmid #235134 | OPEN-HLA-A*01:01 | depositor partial sequence | sequence record 462792 | OPEN-HLA-A*01:01 sequence 852 bps
CATATGGCTAGCGGTTCTCATTCTATGAGATATTTCTTCACATCCGTGTCCCGGCCCGGCCGCGGGGAGC
CCCGCTTCATCGCCGTGGGCTACGTGGACGACACGCAGTTCGTGCGGTTCGACAGCGACGCCGCGAGCCA
GAAGATGGAGCCGCGGGCGCCGTGGATAGAGCAGGAGGGGCCGGAGTATTGGGACCAGGAGACACGGAAT
ATGAAGGCCCACTCACAGACTGACCGAGCGAACCTGGGGACCCTGCGCGGCTACTACAACCAGAGCGAGG
ACGGTTCTCACACCATCCAGATAATGTATGGCTGCGACGTGGGGCCGGACGGGCGCTTCCTCCGCGGGTA
CCGGCAGGACGCCTACGACTGCAAGGATTACATCGCCCTGAACGAGGACCTGCGTTCTTGGACCGCGGCG
GACATGGCAGCTCAGATCACCAAGCGCAAGTGGGAGGCGGTCCATGCGGCGGAGCAGCGGAGAGTCTACC
TGGAGGGCCGGTGCGTGGACGGGCTCCGCAGATACCTGGAGAACGGGAAGGAGACGCTGCAGCGCACGGA
CCCCCCCAAGACACATATGACCCACCACCCCATCTCTGACCATGAGGCCACCCTGAGGTGCTGGGCCCTG
GGCTTCTACCCTGCGGAGATCACACTGACCTGGCAGCGGGATGGGGAGGACCAGACCCAGGACACGGAGC
TCGTGGAGACCAGGCCTGCAGGGGATGGAACCTTCCAGAAGTGGGCGGCTGTGGTGGTGCCTTCTGGAGA
GGAGCAGAGATACACCTGCCATGTGCAGCATGAGGGTCTGCCCAAGCCCCTCACCCTGAGATGGGAGCTG
TCTTCCCAGCCC
